>Addgene plasmid #161692 | IDG_KCNMB4_OE_1 | addgene full sequence | sequence record 319367 | Addgene NGS Result
TTAGTTCATAGCCCATATATGGAGTTCCGCGTTACATAACTTACGGTAAATGGCCCGCCTGGCTGACCGC
CCAACGACCCCCGCCCATTGACGTCAATAATGACGTATGTTCCCATAGTAACGCCAATAGGGACTTTCCA
TTGACGTCAATGGGTGGAGTATTTACGGTAAACTGCCCACTTGGCAGTACATCAAGTGTATCATATGCCA
AGTACGCCCCCTATTGACGTCAATGACGGTAAATGGCCCGCCTGGCATTATGCCCAGTACATGACCTTAT
GGGACTTTCCTACTTGGCAGTACATCTACGTATTAGTCATCGCTATTACCATGGTGATGCGGTTTTGGCA
GTACATCAATGGGCGTGGATAGCGGTTTGACTCACGGGGATTTCCAAGTCTCCACCCCATTGACGTCAAT
GGGAGTTTGTTTTGGCACCAAAATCAACGGGACTTTCCAAAATGTCGTAACAACTCCGCCCCATTGACGC
AAATGGGCGGTAGGCGTGTACGGTGGGAGGTCTATATAAGCAGAGCTCTCTGGCTAACTGTCGGGATCAA
CAAGTTTGTACAAAAAAGTTGGCATGGCGAAGCTCCGGGTGGCTTACGAGTACACGGAAGCCGAGGACAA
GAGCATCCGGCTCGGCTTGTTTCTCATCATCTCCGGCGTCGTGTCGCTCTTCATCTTCGGCTTCTGCTGG
CTGAGTCCCGCGCTGCAGGATCTGCAAGCCACGGAGGCCAATTGCACGGTGCTGTCGGTGCAGCAGATCG
GCGAGGTGTTCGAGTGCACCTTCACCTGTGGCGCCGACTGCAGGGGCACCTCGCAGTACCCCTGCGTCCA
GGTCTACGTGAACAACTCTGAGTCCAACTCTAGGGCGCTGCTGCACAGCGACGAGCACCAGCTCCTGACC
AACCCCAAGTGCTCCTATATCCCTCCCTGTAAGAGAGAAAATCAGAAGAATTTGGAAAGTGTCATGAATT
GGCAACAGTACTGGAAAGATGAGATTGGTTCCCAGCCATTTACTTGCTATTTTAATCAACATCAAAGACC
AGATGATGTGCTTCTGCATCGCACTCATGATGAGATTGTCCTCCTGCATTGCTTCCTCTGGCCCCTGGTG
ACATTTGTGGTGGGCGTTCTCATTGTGGTCCTGACCATCTGTGCCAAGAGCTTGGCGGTCAAGGCGGAAG
CCATGAAGAAGCGCAAGTTCTCTTACCCAACTTTCTTGTACAAAGTGGTTGGTAAGCCTATCCCTAACCC
TCTCCTCGGTCTCGATTCTACGTAGTAATGAGCTAGCGCTAACCGGTGGCGCGTTAAGTCGACAATCAAC
CTCTGGATTACAAAATTTGTGAAAGATTGACTGGTATTCTTAACTATGTTGCTCCTTTTACGCTATGTGG
ATACGCTGCTTTAATGCCTTTGTATCATGCTATTGCTTCCCGTATGGCTTTCATTTTCTCCTCCTTGTAT
AAATCCTGGTTGCTGTCTCTTTATGAGGAGTTGTGGCCCGTTGTCAGGCAACGTGGCGTGGTGTGCACTG
TGTTTGCTGACGCAACCCCCACTGGTTGGGGCATTGCCACCACCTGTCAGCTCCTTTCCGGGACTTTCGC
TTTCCCCCTCCCTATTGCCACGGCGGAACTCATCGCCGCCTGCCTTGCCCGCTGCTGGACAGGGGCTCGG
CTGTTGGGCACTGACAATTCCGTGGTGTTGTCGGGGAAATCATCGTCCTTTCCTTGGCTGCTCGCCTGTG
TTGCCACCTGGATTCTGCGCGGGACGTCCTTCTGCTACGTCCCTTCGGCCCTCAATCCAGCGGACCTTCC
TTCCCGCGGCCTGCTGCCGGCTCTGCGGCCTCTTCCGCGTCTTCGCCTTCGCCCTCAGACGAGTCGGATC
TCCCTTTGGGCCGCCTCCCCGCGTCGACTTTAAGACCAATGACTTACAAGGCAGCTGTAGATCTTAGCCA
CTTTTTAAAAGAAAAGGGGGGACTGGAAGGGCTAATTCACTCCCAACGAAGACAAGATCTGCTTTTTGCT
TGTACTGGGTCTCTCTGGTTAGACCAGATCTGAGCCTGGGAGCTCTCTGGCTAACTAGGGAACCCACTGC
TTAAGCCTCAATAAAGCTTGCCTTGAGTGCTTCAAGTAGTGTGTGCCCGTCTGTTGTGTGACTCTGGTAA
CTAGAGATCCCTCAGACCCTTTTAGTCAGTGTGGAAAATCTCTAGCAGTACGTATAGTAGTTCATGTCAT
CTTATTATTCAGTATTTATAACTTGCAAAGAAATGAATATCAGAGAGTGAGAGGAACTTGTTTATTGCAG
CTTATAATGGTTACAAATAAAGCAATAGCATCACAAATTTCACAAATAAAGCATTTTTTTCACTGCATTC
TAGTTGTGGTTTGTCCAAACTCATCAATGTATCTTATCATGTCTGGCTCTAGCTATCCCGCCCCTAACTC
CGCCCATCCCGCCCCTAACTCCGCCCAGTTCCGCCCATTCTCCGCCCCATGGCTGACTAATTTTTTTTAT
TTATGCAGAGGCCGAGGCCGCCTCGGCCTCTGAGCTATTCCAGAAGTAGTGAGGAGGCTTTTTTGGAGGC
CTAGGGACGTACCCAATTCGCCCTATAGTGAGTCGTATTACGCGCGCTCACTGGCCGTCGTTTTACAACG
TCGTGACTGGGAAAACCCTGGCGTTACCCAACTTAATCGCCTTGCAGCACATCCCCCTTTCGCCAGCTGG
CGTAATAGCGAAGAGGCCCGCACCGATCGCCCTTCCCAACAGTTGCGCAGCCTGAATGGCGAATGGG
[124 nt withheld, positions 2798-2921]
C
[91 nt withheld, positions 2923-3013]
A
[49 nt withheld, positions 3015-3063]
CCTTTGACGTTGGAGTCCACGTTCTTT
[37 nt withheld, positions 3091-3127]
ACCCTATCTCGGTCTATTCTTTTGATTTATAAGGGATTTTGCCGATTTCGGCCTATTGGTTAAAAAATGA
GCTGATTTAACAAAAATTTAACGCGAATTTTAACAAAATATTAACGCTTACAATTTAGGTGGCACTTTTC
GGGGAAATGTGCGCGGAACCCCTATTTGTTTATTTTTCTAAATACATTCAAATATGTATCCGCTCATGAG
ACAATAACCCTGATAAATGCTTCAATAATATTGAAAAAGGAAGAGTATGAGTATTCAACATTTCCGTGTC
GCCCTTATTCCCTTTTTTGCGGCATTTTGCCTTCCTGTTTTTGCTCACCCAGAAACGCTGGTGAAAGTAA
AAGATGCTGAAGATCAGTTGGGTGCACGAGTGGGTTACATCGAACTGGATCTCAACAGCGGTAAGATCCT
TGAGAGTTTTCGCCCCGAAGAACGTTTTCCAATGATGAGCACTTTTAAAGTTCTGCTATGTGGCGCGGTA
TTATCCCGTATTGACGCCGGGCAAGAGCAACTCGGTCGCCGCATACACTATTCTCAGAATGACTTGGTTG
AGTACTCACCAGTCACAGAAAAGCATCTTACGGATGGCATGACAGTAAGAGAATTATGCAGTGCTGCCAT
AACCATGAGTGATAACACTGCGGCCAACTTACTTCTGACAACGATCGGAGGACCGAAGGAGCTAACCGCT
TTTTTGCACAACATGGGGGATCATGTAACTCGCCTTGATCGTTGGGAACCGGAGCTGAATGAAGCCATAC
CAAACGACGAGCGTGACACCACGATGCCTGTAGCAATGGCAACAACGTTGCGCAAACTATTAACTGGCGA
ACTACTTACTCTAGCTTCCCGGCAACAATTAATAGACTGGATGGAGGCGGATAAAGTTGCAGGACCACTT
CTGCGCTCGGCCCTTCCGGCTGGCTGGTTTATTGCTGATAAATCTGGAGCCGGTGAGCGTGGGTCTCGCG
GTATCATTGCAGCACTGGGGCCAGATGGTAAGCCCTCCCGTATCGTAGTTATCTACACGACGGGGAGTCA
GGCAACTATGGATGAACGAAATAGACAGATCGCTGAGATAGGTGCCTCACTGATTAAGCATTGGTAACTG
TCAGACCAAGTTTACTCATATATACTTTAGATTGATTTAAAACTTCATTTTTAATTTAAAAGGATCTAGG
TGAAGATCCTTTTTGATAATCTCATGACCAAAATCCCTTAACGTGAGTTTTCGTTCCACTGAGCGTCAGA
CCCCGTAGAAAAGATCAAAGGATCTTCTTGAGATCCTTTTTTTCTGCGCGTAATCTGCTGCTTGCAAACA
AAAAAACCACCGCTACCAGCGGTGGTTTGTTTGCCGGATCAAGAGCTACCAACTCTTTTTCCGAAGGTAA
CTGGCTTCAGCAGAGCGCAGATACCAAATACTGTTCTTCTAGTGTAGCCGTAGTTAGGCCACCACTTCAA
GAACTCTGTAGCACCGCCTACATACCTCGCTCTGCTAATCCTGTTACCAGTGGCTGCTGCCAGTGGCGAT
AAGTCGTGTCTTACCGGGTTGGACTCAAGACGATAGTTACCGGATAAGGCGCAGCGGTCGGGCTGAACGG
GGGGTTCGTGCACACAGCCCAGCTTGGAGCGAACGACCTACACCGAACTGAGATACCTACAGCGTGAGCT
ATGAGAAAGCGCCACGCTTCCCGAAGGGAGAAAGGCGGACAGGTATCCGGTAAGCGGCAGGGTCGGAACA
GGAGAGCGCACGAGGGAGCTTCCAGGGGGAAACGCCTGGTATCTTTATAGTCCTGTCGGGTTTCGCCACC
TCTGACTTGAGCGTCGATTTTTGTGATGCTCGTCAGGGGGGCGGAGCCTATGGAAAAACGCCAGCAACGC
GGCCTTTTTACGGTTCCTGGCCTTTTGCTGGCCTTTTGCTCACATGTTCTTTCCTGCGTTATCCCCTGAT
TCTGTGGATAACCGTATTACCGCCTTTGAGTGAGCTGATACCGCTCGCCGCAGCCGAACGACCGAGCGCA
GCGAGTCAGTGAGCGAGGAAGCGGAAGAGCGCCCAATACGCAAACCGCCTCTCCCCGCGCGTTGGCCGAT
TCATTAATGCAGCTGGCACGACAGGTTTCCCGACTGGAAAGCGGGCAGTGAGCGCAACGCAATTAATGTG
AGTTAGCTCACTCATTAGGCACCCCAGGCTTTACACTTTATGCTTCCGGCTCGTATGTTGTGTGGAATTG
TGAGCGGATAACAATTTCACACAGGAAACAGCTATGACCATGATTACGCCAAGCGCGCAATTAACCCTCA
CTAAAGGGAACAAAAGCTGGAGCTGCAAGCTTAATGTAGTCTTATGCAATACTCTTGTAGTCTTGCAACA
TGGTAACGATGAGTTAGCAACATGCCTTACAAGGAGAGAAAAAGCACCGTGCATGCCGATTGGTGGAAGT
AAGGTGGTACGATCGTGCCTTATTAGGAAGGCAACAGACGGGTCTGACATGGATTGGACGAACCACTGAA
TTGCCGCATTGCAGAGATATTGTATTTAAGTGCCTAGCTCGATACATAAACGGGTCTCTCTGGTTAGACC
AGATCTGAGCCTGGGAGCTCTCTGGCTAACTAGGGAACCCACTGCTTAAGCCTCAATAAAGCTTGCCTTG
AGTGCTTCAAGTAGTGTGTGCCCGTCTGTTGTGTGACTCTGGTAACTAGAGATCCCTCAGACCCTTTTAG
TCAGTGTGGAAAATCTCTAGCAGTGGCGCCCGAACAGGGACTTGAAAGCGAAAGGGAAACCAGAGGAGCT
CTCTCGACGCAGGACTCGGCTTGCTGAAGCGCGCACGGCAAGAGGCGAGGGGCGGCGACTGGTGAGTACG
CCAAAAATTTTGACTAGCGGAGGCTAGAAGGAGAGAGATGGGTGCGAGAGCGTCAGTATTAAGCGGGGGA
GAATTAGATCGCGATGGGAAAAAATTCGGTTAAGGCCAGGGGGAAAGAAAAAATATAAATTAAAACATAT
AGTATGGGCAAGCAGGGAGCTAGAACGATTCGCAGTTAATCCTGGCCTGTTAGAAACATCAGAAGGCTGT
AGACAAATACTGGGACAGCTACAACCATCCCTTCAGACAGGATCAGAAGAACTTAGATCATTATATAATA
CAGTAGCAACCCTCTATTGTGTGCATCAAAGGATAGAGATAAAAGACACCAAGGAAGCTTTAGACAAGAT
AGAGGAAGAGCAAAACAAAAGTAAGACCACCGCACAGCAAGCGGCCGCTGATCTTCAGACCTGGAGGAGG
AGATATGAGGGACAATTGGAGAAGTGAATTATATAAATATAAAGTAGTAAAAATTGAACCATTAGGAGTA
GCACCCACCAAGGCAAAGAGAAGAGTGGTGCAGAGAGAAAAAAGAGCAGTGGGAATAGGAGCTTTGTTCC
TTGGGTTCTTGGGAGCAGCAGGAAGCACTATGGGCGCAGCGTCAATGACGCTGACGGTACAGGCCAGACA
ATTATTGTCTGGTATAGTGCAGCAGCAGAACAATTTGCTGAGGGCTATTGAGGCGCAACAGCATCTGTTG
CAACTCACAGTCTGGGGCATCAAGCAGCTCCAGGCAAGAATCCTGGCTGTGGAAAGATACCTAAAGGATC
AACAGCTCCTGGGGATTTGGGGTTGCTCTGGAAAACTCATTTGCACCACTGCTGTGCCTTGGAATGCTAG
TTGGAGTAATAAATCTCTGGAACAGATTTGGAATCACACGACCTGGATGGAGTGGGACAGAGAAATTAAC
AATTACACAAGCTTAATACACTCCTTAATTGAAGAATCGCAAAACCAGCAAGAAAAGAATGAACAAGAAT
TATTGGAATTAGATAAATGGGCAAGTTTGTGGAATTGGTTTAACATAACAAATTGGCTGTGGTATATAAA
ATTATTCATAATGATAGTAGGAGGCTTGGTAGGTTTAAGAATAGTTTTTGCTGTACTTTCTATAGTGAAT
AGAGTTAGGCAGGGATATTCACCATTATCGTTTCAGACCCACCTCCCAACCCCGAGGGGACCCTTGCGCC
TTTTCCAAGGCAGCCCTGGGTTTGCGCAGGGACGCGGCTGCTCTGGGCGTGGTTCCGGGAAACGCAGCGG
CGCCGACCCTGGGTCTCGCACATTCTTCACGTCCGTTCGCAGCGTCACCCGGATCTTCGCCGCTACCCTT
GTGGGCCCCCCGGCGACGCTTCCTGCTCCGCCCCTAAGTCGGGAAGGTTCCTTGCGGTTCGCGGCGTGCC
GGACGTGACAAACGGAAGCCGCACGTCTCACTAGTACCCTCGCAGACGGACAGCGCCAGGGAGCAATGGC
AGCGCGCCGACCGCGATGGGCTGTGGCCAATAGCGGCTGCTCAGCAGGGCGCGCCGAGAGCAGCGGCCGG
GAAGGGGCGGTGCGGGAGGCGGGGTGTGGGGCGGTAGTGTGGGCCCTGTTCCTGCCCGCGCGGTGTTCCG
CATTCTGCAAGCCTCCGGAGCGCACGTCGGCAGTCGGCTCCCTCGTTGACCGAATCACCGACCTCTCTCC
CCAGGGGGTACCACCATGGCCAAGCCTTTGTCTCAAGAAGAATCCACCCTCATTGAAAGAGCAACGGCTA
CAATCAACAGCATCCCCATCTCTGAAGACTACAGCGTCGCCAGCGCAGCTCTCTCTAGCGACGGCCGCAT
CTTCACTGGTGTCAATGTATATCATTTTACTGGGGGACCTTGTGCAGAACTCGTGGTGCTGGGCACTGCT
GCTGCTGCGGCAGCTGGCAACCTGACTTGTATCGTCGCGATCGGAAATGAGAACAGGGGCATCTTGAGCC
CCTGCGGACGGTGCCGACAGGTGCTTCTCGATCTGCATCCTGGGATCAAAGCCATAGTGAAGGACAGTGA
TGGACAGCCGACGGCAGTTGGGATTCGTGAATTGCTGCCCTCTGGTTATGTGTGGGAGGGCCTGCAGCTG
CAGTAGTAAGAATTCTAGATCTTGAGACAAATGGCAGTATTCATCCACAATTTTAAAAGAAAAGGGGGGA
TTGGGGGGTACAGTGCAGGGGAAAGAATAGTAGACATAATAGCAACAGACATACAAACTAAAGAATTACA
AAAACAAATTACAAAAATTCAAAATTTTCGGGTTTATTACAGGGACAGCAGAGATCCACTTTGGCGCCGG
CTCGAGGGGGCCCGGGGTTATTAATAGTAATCAATTACGGGGTCA
Features (pLannotate 1.2.2; 32 found; start..end, strand, type, name):
     30..333     +  enhancer       CMV enhancer: human cytomegalovirus immediate early enhancer
    334..537     +  promoter       CMV promoter: human cytomegalovirus (CMV) immediate early promoter
    561..578     +  protein_bind   attB1 (fragment): mutant version of attB; core recombination site for the Gateway® BP reaction BP Clonase™
    584..1213    +  CDS            KCNMB4: KCMB4_HUMAN - Experimental evidence at protein level: Swiss-Prot protein existence level 1. Regulatory subunit of the calcium activated potassium KCNMA1 (maxiK) channel. Modulates the calcium sensitivity and gating kinetics of KCNMA1, thereby contributing to KCNMA1 channel diversity. Decreases the gating kinetics and calcium sensitivity of the KCNMA1 channel, but with fast deactivation kinetics. May decrease KCNMA1 channel openings at low calcium concentrations but increases channel openings at high calcium concentrations. Makes KCNMA1 channel resistant to 100 nM charybdotoxin (CTX) toxin conc
   1215..1239    -  protein_bind   attB2: mutant version of attB; recombination site for the Gateway® BP reaction BP Clonase™
   1241..1282    +  CDS            V5 tag: epitope tag from simian virus 5
   1324..1912    +  misc_feature   WPRE: woodchuck hepatitis virus posttranscriptional regulatory element
   1963..1982    +  misc_feature   cPPT/CTS (fragment): central polypurine tract and central termination sequence of HIV-1
   1984..2217    +  LTR            3' LTR (ΔU3): self-inactivating 3' long terminal repeat (LTR) from HIV-1
   2295..2416    +  polyA_signal   SV40 poly(A) signal: SV40 polyadenylation signal
   2456..2591    +  rep_origin     SV40 ori: SV40 origin of replication
   2612..2630    -  promoter       T7 promoter: promoter for bacteriophage T7 RNA polymerase
   2638..2793    +  CDS            lacZα (fragment): LacZα fragment of β-galactosidase; lacZ fragment
   2798..3226    +  rep_origin     f1 ori (sequence partly withheld): f1 bacteriophage origin of replication; arrow indicates direction of (+) strand synthesis
   3279..3383    +  promoter       AmpR promoter: bla
   3384..4244    +  CDS            AmpR: β-lactamase; bla; confers resistance to ampicillin, carbenicillin, and related antibiotics
   4415..5003    +  rep_origin     ori: high-copy-number ColE1/pMB1/pBR322/pUC origin of replication
   5186..5278    +  CDS            lacI (fragment): lac repressor; lacI; The lac repressor binds to the lac operator to inhibit transcription in E. coli. This inhibition can be relieved by adding lactose or isopropyl-β-D-thiogalactopyranoside (IPTG).
   5291..5312    +  protein_bind   CAP binding site: CAP binding activates transcription in the presence of cAMP. E. coli catabolite activator protein
   5327..5357    +  promoter       lac promoter: promoter for the E. coli lac operon
   5365..5381    +  protein_bind   lac operator: The lac repressor binds to the lac operator to inhibit transcription in E. coli. This inhibition can be relieved by adding lactose or isopropyl-β-D-thiogalactopyranoside (IPTG). lac repressor encoded by lacI
   5426..5444    +  promoter       T3 promoter: promoter for bacteriophage T3 RNA polymerase
   5472..5698    +  promoter       RSV promoter: Rous sarcoma virus enhancer/promoter
   5699..5879    +  LTR            5' LTR (truncated): truncated 5' long terminal repeat (LTR) from HIV-1
   5926..6051    +  misc_feature   HIV-1 Ψ: packaging signal of human immunodeficiency virus type 1
   6035..6398    +  CDS            HIV-1 gag (fragment): gag protein from human immunodeficiency virus 1; gag
   6544..6777    +  misc_feature   RRE: The Rev response element (RRE) of HIV-1 allows for Rev-dependent mRNA export from the nucleus to the cytoplasm.
   7154..7180    +  CDS            Rev (fragment): human immunodeficiency virus 1 (HIV-1) Rev protein; rev; enhances nuclear export of unspliced and incompletely spliced viral mRNAs
   7181..7681    +  promoter       hPGK promoter: human phosphoglycerate kinase 1 promoter
   7693..8088    +  CDS            BSD: blasticidin S deaminase; Aspergillus terreus BSD; confers resistance to blasticidin
   8148..8265    +  misc_feature   cPPT/CTS: central polypurine tract and central termination sequence of HIV-1
   8324..8352    +  enhancer       CMV enhancer (fragment): human cytomegalovirus immediate early enhancer
