[The description below was written by a language model from this plasmid's Addgene catalogue record and pLannotate feature annotations shown in this document.]
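Description:
IDG_KCNMB4_OE_1 is an 8,352 nt mammalian overexpression plasmid built on the pLX304 backbone. The catalogue lists it simply as a mammalian expression vector, but the annotated features show the architecture of a third-generation, self-inactivating HIV-1 lentiviral transfer vector. An RSV promoter drives a truncated 5' LTR, followed by the Ψ packaging signal with a gag fragment, the Rev response element for Rev-dependent nuclear export of the genomic RNA, a cPPT/CTS element, and a ΔU3 3' LTR that inactivates LTR promoter activity after integration. In bacteria the plasmid is maintained through a ColE1/pUC-type origin and β-lactamase (ampicillin resistance). The record lists it as low copy, grown in a recombination-tolerant strain, which is common practice for LTR-containing plasmids. An f1 origin, SV40 origin and poly(A) signal, and remnants of lac and T7/T3 cloning-vector sequence are also present.

The payload is the human KCNMB4 open reading frame, which encodes the β4 regulatory subunit of the calcium-activated potassium (maxiK/BK) channel formed by KCNMA1 and modulates that channel's calcium sensitivity and gating kinetics. The ORF was introduced by Gateway cloning and is flanked by attB1 and attB2 sites. It is transcribed from the CMV immediate-early enhancer/promoter, and a backbone-encoded V5 epitope tag sits downstream of attB2 to give a C-terminal fusion for detection. A WPRE after the cassette enhances transcript expression. Upstream of the CMV cassette, a separate human PGK promoter drives blasticidin S deaminase, allowing blasticidin selection of transfected or transduced cells. The stated purpose is overexpression of KCNMB4 in mammalian cells, and the design supports either transient transfection or stable lentiviral integration.
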