Addgene plasmid #161692: IDG_KCNMB4_OE_1
Purpose: Overexpresses KCNMB4
Depositing lab: Mike McManus. Depositing organization: University of California, San Francisco (UCSF).
Backbone
  Vector backbone: pLX304
  Vector type: Mammalian Expression
  Selectable markers: Blasticidin
Growth in bacteria
  Bacterial resistance: Ampicillin, 100 μg/mL
  Growth temperature: 30°C
  Growth strain: NEB Stable
  Copy number: Low Copy
Gene/Insert
  Gene/Insert name: KCNMB4
  Species: H. sapiens (human)
  Entrez Gene: KCNMB4
  Tag / fusion protein: V5 (C terminal on backbone)
  Cloning method: Gateway Cloning
Terms and licenses: Academic/Nonprofit Terms; Industry Terms: Not Available to Industry
How to cite: IDG_KCNMB4_OE_1 was a gift from Mike McManus (Addgene plasmid # 161692 ; http://n2t.net/addgene:161692 ; RRID:Addgene_161692)
