>Addgene plasmid #161692 | IDG_KCNMB4_OE_1 | depositor partial sequence | sequence record 313391 | Depositor Sequence
ATGGCGAAGCTCCGGGTGGCTTACGAGTACACGGAAGCCGAGGACAAGAGCATCCGGCTCGGCTTGTTTC
TCATCATCTCCGGCGTCGTGTCGCTCTTCATCTTCGGCTTCTGCTGGCTGAGTCCCGCGCTGCAGGATCT
GCAAGCCACGGAGGCCAATTGCACGGTGCTGTCGGTGCAGCAGATCGGCGAGGTGTTCGAGTGCACCTTC
ACCTGTGGCGCCGACTGCAGGGGCACCTCGCAGTACCCCTGCGTCCAGGTCTACGTGAACAACTCTGAGT
CCAACTCTAGGGCGCTGCTGCACAGCGACGAGCACCAGCTCCTGACCAACCCCAAGTGCTCCTATATCCC
TCCCTGTAAGAGAGAAAATCAGAAGAATTTGGAAAGTGTCATGAATTGGCAACAGTACTGGAAAGATGAG
ATTGGTTCCCAGCCATTTACTTGCTATTTTAATCAACATCAAAGACCAGATGATGTGCTTCTGCATCGCA
CTCATGATGAGATTGTCCTCCTGCATTGCTTCCTCTGGCCCCTGGTGACATTTGTGGTGGGCGTTCTCAT
TGTGGTCCTGACCATCTGTGCCAAGAGCTTGGCGGTCAAGGCGGAAGCCATGAAGAAGCGCAAGTTCTCT
TACCCAACTTTCTTGTACAAAGTGGTTGGTAAGCCTATCCCTAACCCTCTCCTCGGTCTCGATTCTACGT
AG
